Addgene plasmid #51827: SEMA4-bio-His
Purpose: Expresses full-length Semaphorin-4D precursor ectodomain in mammalian cells. C-terminal rat Cd4d3+4 tag, biotinylation sequence and His tag.
Depositing lab: Gavin Wright. Depositing organization: Wellcome Sanger Institute. Publication: A human platelet receptor protein microarray identifies FcepsilonR1alpha as an activating PEAR1 ligand. Sun Y, Vandenbriele C, Kauskot A, Verhamme P, Hoylaerts MF, Wright GJ. Mol Cell Proteomics. 2015 Feb 23. pii: mcp.M114.046946. 10.1074/mcp.M114.046946 PubMed 25713122.
Backbone
  Vector backbone: pTT3
  Backbone manufacturer: Yves Durocher, NRC
  Backbone size w/o insert (bp): 6618
  Total vector size (bp): 8759
  Modifications to backbone: Rat CD4 d3+4, enzymatic biotinylation sequence, linker and His tag (CD4d3+4-BioLHis).
  Vector type: Mammalian Expression
Growth in bacteria
  Bacterial resistance: Ampicillin, 100 μg/mL
  Growth temperature: 37°C
  Growth strain: Top10
  Copy number: High Copy
Gene/Insert
  Gene/Insert name: SEMA4 (alt name: Semaphorin-4D precursor)
  Species: H. sapiens (human)
  Insert size (bp): 2141
  Entrez Gene: SEMA4D (a.k.a. A8, BB18, C9orf164, CD100, COLL4, GR3, M-sema-G, SEMAJ, coll-4)
  Promoter: CMV
  Tag / fusion protein: rat CD4 d3+4 (C terminal on backbone); enzymatic biotinylation sequence (C terminal on backbone); His tag (C terminal on backbone)
  Cloning method: Restriction Enzyme; 5′ cloning site NotI (not destroyed); 3′ cloning site AscI (not destroyed)
  Sequencing primers: 5′ CMV-fwd
Resource information
  A portion of this plasmid was derived from a plasmid made by: Insert was chemically synthesised.
Terms and licenses: Academic/Nonprofit Terms; Industry Terms: Not Available to Industry
Depositor comments: Article ref 43
How to cite: SEMA4-bio-His was a gift from Gavin Wright (Addgene plasmid # 51827 ; http://n2t.net/addgene:51827 ; RRID:Addgene_51827)
