[The description below was written by a language model from this plasmid's Addgene catalogue record and pLannotate feature annotations shown in this document.]
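Description:
SEMA4-bio-His is a mammalian expression plasmid built on the pTT3 backbone for producing the soluble ectodomain of human Semaphorin-4D (SEMA4D, also known as CD100) as a secreted recombinant protein. It is maintained in E. coli through a high-copy ColE1/pUC-type origin with ampicillin selection (AmpR under its own bla promoter). The backbone also carries a fragment of the Epstein-Barr virus oriP, which allows episomal persistence in cells supplying EBNA1 and is a hallmark of the pTT series used for transient expression. Residual lac promoter/operator and other small bacterial fragments detected in the annotation appear to be cloning remnants with no role in expression.

The expression cassette is driven by the CMV immediate-early enhancer and promoter, followed by adenovirus-derived leader and splice elements and a chimeric intron fragment that improve transcript processing. The hit annotated as adenoviral terminal protein on the opposite strand most likely reflects this adenoviral leader region rather than an expressed gene. The chemically synthesised SEMA4D coding region of about 2.1 kb sits between retained NotI and AscI sites and reads in frame into backbone-encoded rat CD4 domains 3 and 4, an enzymatic biotinylation sequence, a linker and a His tag, with a rabbit β-globin polyadenylation signal terminating the transcript. A short IgH signal sequence fragment is also annotated just upstream of the insert, though the record does not state which leader directs secretion.

The CD4 tag offers an antibody epitope, the biotinylation sequence permits oriented capture on streptavidin, and the His tag supports affinity purification. The associated work used such proteins in a human platelet receptor protein microarray to screen for extracellular receptor–ligand interactions.
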