Features (pLannotate 1.2.2; 19 found; start..end, strand, type, name):
    713..768     +  polyA_signal   β-globin poly(A) signal: rabbit β-globin polyadenylation signal (Gil and Proudfoot, 1987)
   1282..2963    -  rep_origin     oriP (fragment): Epstein-Barr virus oriP replication origin (Yates et al., 2000)
   3090..3194    +  promoter       AmpR promoter: bla
   3195..4055    +  CDS            AmpR: β-lactamase; bla; confers resistance to ampicillin, carbenicillin, and related antibiotics
   4226..4814    +  rep_origin     ori: high-copy-number ColE1/pMB1/pBR322/pUC origin of replication
   4997..5089    +  CDS            lacI (fragment): lac repressor; lacI; The lac repressor binds to the lac operator to inhibit transcription in E. coli. This inhibition can be relieved by adding lactose or isopropyl-β-D-thiogalactopyranoside (IPTG).
   5102..5123    +  protein_bind   CAP binding site: CAP binding activates transcription in the presence of cAMP. E. coli catabolite activator protein
   5138..5168    +  promoter       lac promoter: promoter for the E. coli lac operon
   5176..5192    +  protein_bind   lac operator: The lac repressor binds to the lac operator to inhibit transcription in E. coli. This inhibition can be relieved by adding lactose or isopropyl-β-D-thiogalactopyranoside (IPTG). lac repressor encoded by lacI
   5262..5278    +  promoter       tet promoter (fragment): E. coli promoter for tetracycline efflux protein gene
   5288..5313    -  CDS            bla(M) (fragment): β-lactamase lacking the signal sequence; bla(M); allows cytosolic expression of β-lactamase
   5487..5866    +  enhancer       CMV enhancer: human cytomegalovirus immediate early enhancer
   5868..6067    +  promoter       CMV promoter: human cytomegalovirus (CMV) immediate early promoter
   6135..6173    +  misc_feature   Ad SA (fragment): adenovirus major late transcript splice acceptor (Friedrich and Soriano, 1991)
   6206..6415    -  CDS            PTP (fragment): TERM_ADE02 - Experimental evidence at protein level: Swiss-Prot protein existence level 1. Protein covalently bound to the viral DNA that acts as a primer for viral genomic replication by DNA strand displacement. Assembles on the viral origin of replication in an initiation complex with viral polymerase, DBP, host NFIA and host POU2F1/OCT1. During initiation, the polymerase covalently couples the first dCTP with Ser- 580 of pTP. The terminal protein stimulates the template activity over 20 fold compared to protein-free templates. Neo-synthesized viral genomes are linked to two preterminal prot
   6446..6535    +  intron         chimeric intron (fragment): chimera between introns from adenovirus and immunoglobulin heavy chain genes
   6554..6600    +  CDS            IgH signal sequence (fragment): signal sequence from the mouse immunoglobulin heavy chain variable region
   6631..13      +  CDS            SEMA4D (fragment) (across the origin): SEM4D_HUMAN - Also known as C9orf164, CD100, SEMAJ. Experimental evidence at protein level: Swiss-Prot protein existence level 1. Cell surface receptor for PLXNB1 and PLXNB2 that plays an important role in cell-cell signaling (PubMed:20877282). Regulates GABAergic synapse development (By similarity). Promotes the development of inhibitory synapses in a PLXNB1-dependent manner (By similarity). Modulates the complexity and arborization of developing neurites in hippocampal neurons by activating PLXNB1 and interaction with PLXNB1 mediates activation of RHOA (PubMed:19788569). Promotes the migrati
   8752..553     +  CDS            Cd4 (fragment) (across the origin): CD4_RAT - Experimental evidence at protein level: Swiss-Prot protein existence level 1. Integral membrane glycoprotein that plays an essential role in the immune response and serves multiple functions in responses against both external and internal offenses. In T-cells, functions primarily as a coreceptor for MHC class II molecule:peptide complex. The antigens presented by class II peptides are derived from extracellular proteins while class I peptides are derived from cytosolic proteins. Interacts simultaneously with the T-cell receptor (TCR) and the MHC class II presented by antigen presenti
>Addgene plasmid #51827 | SEMA4-bio-His | depositor full sequence | sequence record 79664 | SEMA4-bio-His sequence 8759 bps
GTCGACCTCCATCACGGCCTATAAGAGTGAGGGGGAGTCAGCGGAGTTCTCCTTCCCACTCAACCTTGGA
GAGGAAAGCCTGCAGGGAGAGTTGAGATGGAAGGCAGAGAAGGCTCCTTCTTCCCAGTCCTGGATCACCT
TCTCCCTAAAGAACCAAAAGGTGTCTGTGCAGAAGTCTACTAGCAACCCCAAGTTCCAGCTGTCCGAAAC
GCTCCCACTCACCCTTCAGATACCCCAGGTCTCCCTTCAGTTTGCTGGTTCTGGCAACCTGACCCTGACT
CTGGACAGAGGGATACTGTATCAGGAAGTGAACCTGGTGGTGATGAAAGTGACTCAGCCCGACAGCAACA
CTTTGACCTGTGAGGTGATGGGACCCACCTCACCCAAGATGAGACTGATCTTGAAGCAGGAGAATCAGGA
GGCCAGGGTCTCCAGGCAGGAGAAAGTGATTCAAGTGCAGGCCCCTGAAGCAGGGGTGTGGCAATGTCTA
CTGAGTGAAGGTGAAGAGGTCAAGATGGACTCCAAGATCCAGGTTTTATCCAAAGGGTTGAATTCCGGCA
GCCTGCACCACATCCTGGACGCCCAGAAGATGCTGTGGAACCACAGGGACAGGAACCTGCCTCCTCTGGC
CCCTCTGGGCCCCCACCACCATCACCACCATTGAGTCTAGACACGTGATTAATTAAGGATCCCCCGACCT
CGACCTCTGGCTAATAAAGGAAATTTATTTTCATTGCAATAGTGTGTTGGAATTTTTTGTGTCTCTCACT
CGGAAGGACATATGGGAGGGCAAATCATTTGGTCGAGATCCCTCGGAGATCTCTAGCTAGAGGATCGATC
CCCGCCCCGGACGAACTAAACCTGACTACGACATCTCTGCCCCTTCTTCGCGGGGCAGTGCATGTAATCC
CTTCAGTTGGTTGGTACAACTTGCCAACTGGGCCCTGTTCCACATGTGACACGGGGGGGGACCAAACACA
AAGGGGTTCTCTGACTGTAGTTGACATCCTTATAAATGGATGTGCACATTTGCCAACACTGAGTGGCTTT
CATCCTGGAGCAGACTTTGCAGTCTGTGGACTGCAACACAACATTGCCTTTATGTGTAACTCTTGGCTGA
AGCTCTTACACCAATGCTGGGGGACATGTACCTCCCAGGGGCCCAGGAAGACTACGGGAGGCTACACCAA
CGTCAATCAGAGGGGCCTGTGTAGCTACCGATAAGCGGACCCTCAAGAGGGCATTAGCAATAGTGTTTAT
AAGGCCCCCTTGTTAACCCTAAACGGGTAGCATATGCTTCCCGGGTAGTAGTATATACTATCCAGACTAA
CCCTAATTCAATAGCATATGTTACCCAACGGGAAGCATATGCTATCGAATTAGGGTTAGTAAAAGGGTCC
TAAGGAACAGCGATATCTCCCACCCCATGAGCTGTCACGGTTTTATTTACATGGGGTCAGGATTCCACGA
GGGTAGTGAACCATTTTAGTCACAAGGGCAGTGGCTGAAGATCAAGGAGCGGGCAGTGAACTCTCCTGAA
TCTTCGCCTGCTTCTTCATTCTCCTTCGTTTAGCTAATAGAATAACTGCTGAGTTGTGAACAGTAAGGTG
TATGTGAGGTGCTCGAAAACAAGGTTTCAGGTGACGCCCCCAGAATAAAATTTGGACGGGGGGTTCAGTG
GTGGCATTGTGCTATGACACCAATATAACCCTCACAAACCCCTTGGGCAATAAATACTAGTGTAGGAATG
AAACATTCTGAATATCTTTAACAATAGAAATCCATGGGGTGGGGACAAGCCGTAAAGACTGGATGTCCAT
CTCACACGAATTTATGGCTATGGGCAACACATAATCCTAGTGCAATATGATACTGGGGTTATTAAGATGT
GTCCCAGGCAGGGACCAAGACAGGTGAACCATGTTGTTACACTCTATTTGTAACAAGGGGAAAGAGAGTG
GACGCCGACAGCAGCGGACTCCACTGGTTGTCTCTAACACCCCCGAAAATTAAACGGGGCTCCACGCCAA
TGGGGCCCATAAACAAAGACAAGTGGCCACTCTTTTTTTTGAAATTGTGGAGTGGGGGCACGCGTCAGCC
CCCACACGCCGCCCTGCGGTTTTGGACTGTAAAATAAGGGTGTAATAACTTGGCTGATTGTAACCCCGCT
AACCACTGCGGTCAAACCACTTGCCCACAAAACCACTAATGGCACCCCGGGGAATACCTGCATAAGTAGG
TGGGCGGGCCAAGATAGGGGCGCGATTGCTGCGATCTGGAGGACAAATTACACACACTTGCGCCTGAGCG
CCAAGCACAGGGTTGTTGGTCCTCATATTCACGAGGTCGCTGAGAGCACGGTGGGCTAATGTTGCCATGG
GTAGCATATACTACCCAAATATCTGGATAGCATATGCTATCCTAATCTATATCTGGGTAGCATAGGCTAT
CCTAATCTATATCTGGGTAGCATATGCTATCCTAATCTATATCTGGGTAGTATATGCTATCCTAATTTAT
ATCTGGGTAGCATAGGCTATCCTAATCTATATCTGGGTAGCATATGCTATCCTAATCTATATCTGGGTAG
TATATGCTATCCTAATCTGTATCCGGGTAGCATATGCTATCCTAATAGAGATTAGGGTAGTATATGCTAT
CCTAATTTATATCTGGGTAGCATATACTACCCAAATATCTGGATAGCATATGCTATCCTAATCTATATCT
GGGTAGCATATGCTATCCTAATCTATATCTGGGTAGCATAGGCTATCCTAATCTATATCTGGGTAGCATA
TGCTATCCTAATCTATATCTGGGTAGTATATGCTATCCTAATTTATATCTGGGTAGCATAGGCTATCCTA
ATCTATATCTGGGTAGCATATGCTATCCTAATCTATATCTGGGTAGTATATGCTATCCTAATCTGTATCC
GGGTAGCATATGCTATCCTCATGATAAGCTGTCAAACATGAGAATTTTCTTGAAGACGAAAGGGCCTCGT
GATACGCCTATTTTTATAGGTTAATGTCATGATAATAATGGTTTCTTAGACGTCAGGTGGCACTTTTCGG
GGAAATGTGCGCGGAACCCCTATTTGTTTATTTTTCTAAATACATTCAAATATGTATCCGCTCATGAGAC
AATAACCCTGATAAATGCTTCAATAATATTGAAAAAGGAAGAGTATGAGTATTCAACATTTCCGTGTCGC
CCTTATTCCCTTTTTTGCGGCATTTTGCCTTCCTGTTTTTGCTCACCCAGAAACGCTGGTGAAAGTAAAA
GATGCTGAAGATCAGTTGGGTGCACGAGTGGGTTACATCGAACTGGATCTCAACAGCGGTAAGATCCTTG
AGAGTTTTCGCCCCGAAGAACGTTTTCCAATGATGAGCACTTTTAAAGTTCTGCTATGTGGCGCGGTATT
ATCCCGTGTTGACGCCGGGCAAGAGCAACTCGGTCGCCGCATACACTATTCTCAGAATGACTTGGTTGAG
TACTCACCAGTCACAGAAAAGCATCTTACGGATGGCATGACAGTAAGAGAATTATGCAGTGCTGCCATAA
CCATGAGTGATAACACTGCGGCCAACTTACTTCTGACAACGATCGGAGGACCGAAGGAGCTAACCGCTTT
TTTGCACAACATGGGGGATCATGTAACTCGCCTTGATCGTTGGGAACCGGAGCTGAATGAAGCCATACCA
AACGACGAGCGTGACACCACGATGCCTGCAGCAATGGCAACAACGTTGCGCAAACTATTAACTGGCGAAC
TACTTACTCTAGCTTCCCGGCAACAATTAATAGACTGGATGGAGGCGGATAAAGTTGCAGGACCACTTCT
GCGCTCGGCCCTTCCGGCTGGCTGGTTTATTGCTGATAAATCTGGAGCCGGTGAGCGTGGGTCTCGCGGT
ATCATTGCAGCACTGGGGCCAGATGGTAAGCCCTCCCGTATCGTAGTTATCTACACGACGGGGAGTCAGG
CAACTATGGATGAACGAAATAGACAGATCGCTGAGATAGGTGCCTCACTGATTAAGCATTGGTAACTGTC
AGACCAAGTTTACTCATATATACTTTAGATTGATTTAAAACTTCATTTTTAATTTAAAAGGATCTAGGTG
AAGATCCTTTTTGATAATCTCATGACCAAAATCCCTTAACGTGAGTTTTCGTTCCACTGAGCGTCAGACC
CCGTAGAAAAGATCAAAGGATCTTCTTGAGATCCTTTTTTTCTGCGCGTAATCTGCTGCTTGCAAACAAA
AAAACCACCGCTACCAGCGGTGGTTTGTTTGCCGGATCAAGAGCTACCAACTCTTTTTCCGAAGGTAACT
GGCTTCAGCAGAGCGCAGATACCAAATACTGTTCTTCTAGTGTAGCCGTAGTTAGGCCACCACTTCAAGA
ACTCTGTAGCACCGCCTACATACCTCGCTCTGCTAATCCTGTTACCAGTGGCTGCTGCCAGTGGCGATAA
GTCGTGTCTTACCGGGTTGGACTCAAGACGATAGTTACCGGATAAGGCGCAGCGGTCGGGCTGAACGGGG
GGTTCGTGCACACAGCCCAGCTTGGAGCGAACGACCTACACCGAACTGAGATACCTACAGCGTGAGCTAT
GAGAAAGCGCCACGCTTCCCGAAGGGAGAAAGGCGGACAGGTATCCGGTAAGCGGCAGGGTCGGAACAGG
AGAGCGCACGAGGGAGCTTCCAGGGGGAAACGCCTGGTATCTTTATAGTCCTGTCGGGTTTCGCCACCTC
TGACTTGAGCGTCGATTTTTGTGATGCTCGTCAGGGGGGCGGAGCCTATGGAAAAACGCCAGCAACGCGG
CCTTTTTACGGTTCCTGGCCTTTTGCTGGCCTTTTGCTCACATGTTCTTTCCTGCGTTATCCCCTGATTC
TGTGGATAACCGTATTACCGCCTTTGAGTGAGCTGATACCGCTCGCCGCAGCCGAACGACCGAGCGCAGC
GAGTCAGTGAGCGAGGAAGCGGAAGAGCGCCCAATACGCAAACCGCCTCTCCCCGCGCGTTGGCCGATTC
ATTAATGCAGCTGGCACGACAGGTTTCCCGACTGGAAAGCGGGCAGTGAGCGCAACGCAATTAATGTGAG
TTAGCTCACTCATTAGGCACCCCAGGCTTTACACTTTATGCTTCCGGCTCGTATGTTGTGTGGAATTGTG
AGCGGATAACAATTTCACACAGGAAACAGCTATGACCATGATTACGCCAAGCTCTAGCTAGAGGTCGACC
AATTCTCATGTTTGACAGCTTATCATCGCAGATCCGGGCAACGTTGTTGCCATTGCTGCAGGCGCAGAAC
TGGTAGGTATGGAAGATCTATACATTGAATCAATATTGGCAATTAGCCATATTAGTCATTGGTTATATAG
CATAAATCAATATTGGCTATTGGCCATTGCATACGTTGTATCTATATCATAATATGTACATTTATATTGG
CTCATGTCCAATATGACCGCCATGTTGACATTGATTATTGACTAGTTATTAATAGTAATCAATTACGGGG
TCATTAGTTCATAGCCCATATATGGAGTTCCGCGTTACATAACTTACGGTAAATGGCCCGCCTGGCTGAC
CGCCCAACGACCCCCGCCCATTGACGTCAATAATGACGTATGTTCCCATAGTAACGCCAATAGGGACTTT
CCATTGACGTCAATGGGTGGAGTATTTACGGTAAACTGCCCACTTGGCAGTACATCAAGTGTATCATATG
CCAAGTCCGCCCCCTATTGACGTCAATGACGGTAAATGGCCCGCCTGGCATTATGCCCAGTACATGACCT
TACGGGACTTTCCTACTTGGCAGTACATCTACGTATTAGTCATCGCTATTACCATGGTGATGCGGTTTTG
GCAGTACACCAATGGGCGTGGATAGCGGTTTGACTCACGGGGATTTCCAAGTCTCCACCCCATTGACGTC
AATGGGAGTTTGTTTTGGCACCAAAATCAACGGGACTTTCCAAAATGTCGTAATAACCCCGCCCCGTTGA
CGCAAATGGGCGGTAGGCGTGTACGGTGGGAGGTCTATATAAGCAGAGCTCGTTTAGTGAACCGTCAGAT
CCTCACTCTCTTCCGCATCGCTGTCTGCGAGGGCCAGCTGTTGGGCTCGCGGTTGAGGACAAACTCTTCG
CGGTCTTTCCAGTACTCTTGGATCGGAAACCCGTCGGCCTCCGAACGGTACTCCGCCACCGAGGGACCTG
AGCGAGTCCGCATCGACCGGATCGGAAAACCTCTCGAGAAAGGCGTCTAACCAGTCACAGTCGCAAGGTA
GGCTGAGCACCGTGGCGGGCGGCAGCGGGTGGCGGTCGGGGTTGTTTCTGGCGGAGGTGCTGCTGATGAT
GTAATTAAAGTAGGCGGTCTTGAGACGGCGGATGGTCGAGGTGAGGTGTGGCAGGCTTGAGATCCAGCTG
TTGGGGTGAGTACTCCCTCTCAAAAGCGGGCATTACTTCTGCGCTAAGATTGTCAGTTTCCAAAAACGAG
GAGGATTTGATATTCACCTGGCCCGATCTGGCCATACACTTGAGTGACAATGACATCCACTTTGCCTTTC
TCTCCACAGGTGTCCACTCCCAGGTCCAAGTTTAAACTGCGGCCGCCACCATGGTCATGTGCACCCCCAT
CAGAGGACTGCTCATGGCCCTGGCCGTGATGTTTGGCACCGCCATGGCCTTCGCCCCCATCCCCAGAATC
ACCTGGGAGCACCGGGAAGTCCACCTGGTGCAGTTCCACGAGCCCGACATCTACAACTACAGCGCCCTGC
TGCTGTCCGAGGACAAGGACACCCTGTACATCGGCGCCAGAGAAGCCGTGTTCGCCGTGAACGCCCTGAA
CATCAGCGAGAAGCAGCACGAGGTGTACTGGAAGGTGTCCGAGGATAAGAAAGCCAAGTGCGCCGAGAAG
GGCAAGAGCAAGCAGACCGAGTGCCTGAACTACATCCGGGTGCTGCAGCCTCTGAGCGCCACCTCTCTGT
ACGTGTGCGGCACCAACGCCTTCCAGCCCGCCTGCGACCACCTGAACCTGACAAGCTTCAAGTTCCTCGG
CAAGAACGAGGACGGCAAGGGCAGATGCCCCTTCGACCCCGCCCACAGCTACACCAGCGTGATGGTGGAC
GGCGAGCTGTACAGCGGCACCAGCTACAACTTTCTGGGCAGCGAGCCCATCATCAGCCGGAACAGCAGCC
ACAGCCCCCTGAGAACCGAGTACGCCATCCCCTGGCTGAACGAGCCCAGCTTCGTGTTTGCCGACGTGAT
CCGGAAGTCCCCCGACAGCCCCGACGGCGAGGACGACCGGGTGTACTTCTTCTTCACCGAGGTGTCCGTG
GAGTACGAGTTCGTGTTCAGAGTGCTGATCCCCCGGATCGCCAGAGTGTGCAAGGGCGACCAGGGCGGCC
TGAGAACCCTGCAGAAGAAGTGGACCAGCTTCCTGAAGGCCCGGCTGATCTGCAGCAGACCCGACAGCGG
CCTGGTGTTCAACGTGCTGCGGGACGTGTTCGTGCTGCGGAGCCCTGGCCTGAAGGTGCCCGTGTTCTAC
GCCCTGTTCACCCCCCAGCTGAACAATGTGGGCCTGAGCGCCGTGTGCGCCTACAATCTGAGCACCGCCG
AGGAAGTGTTCAGCCACGGCAAGTACATGCAGAGCACCACCGTGGAGCAGAGCCACACCAAATGGGTCCG
GTACAACGGCCCCGTGCCCAAACCTAGACCTGGCGCCTGCATCGATTCTGAGGCCAGAGCCGCCAACTAC
ACCAGCAGCCTGAATCTGCCCGACAAGACCCTGCAGTTCGTGAAGGACCACCCCCTGATGGACGACAGCG
TGACCCCCATCGACAACCGGCCCAGACTGATCAAGAAAGACGTGAACTACACCCAGATCGTGGTGGACAG
AACCCAGGCCCTGGACGGCACCGTGTACGACGTGATGTTCGTGAGCACCGACAGAGGCGCCCTGCACAAG
GCCATCTCCCTGGAACACGCCGTGCACATCATCGAGGAAACCCAGCTGTTCCAGGACTTCGAGCCCGTGC
AGACCCTGCTCCTGAGCAGCAAGAAAGGCAACAGATTCGTGTACGCCGGCAGCAATAGCGGAGTGGTGCA
GGCCCCTCTGGCCTTTTGTGGCAAGCACGGCACATGCGAGGACTGCGTGCTGGCCAGAGATCCCTACTGC
GCCTGGTCCCCTCCTACAGCCACCTGTGTGGCCCTGCACCAGACCGAGAGCCCCTCCAGAGGCCTGATCC
AGGAAATGAGCGGCGACGCCAGCGTGTGCCCCGATAAGAGCAAGGGCAGCTACCGGCAGCACTTCTTCAA
GCATGGCGGCACAGCCGAGCTGAAGTGCAGCCAGAAGTCCAACCTGGCCAGAGTGTTTTGGAAGTTCCAG
AATGGCGTGCTGAAGGCCGAGTCCCCCAAGTACGGCCTGATGGGCCGGAAGAATCTGCTGATCTTCAACC
TGAGCGAGGGCGACAGCGGCGTGTACCAGTGCCTGAGCGAAGAGAGAGTGAAGAACAAGACCGTGTTCCA
GGTGGTGGCCAAGCACGTGCTGGAAGTGAAGGTGGTGCCTAAGCCCGTGGTGGCCCCTACACTGAGCGTG
GTGCAGACCGAGGGCAGCAGAATCGCCACCAAGGTCCTGGTCGCCAGCACACAGGGCAGCAGCCCTCCAA
CACCAGCCGTGCAGGCCACAAGCAGCGGCGCCATCACCCTGCCACCTAAGCCTGCCCCTACCGGAACTTC
TGGCGCGCC
