>Addgene plasmid #51827 | SEMA4-bio-His | addgene partial sequence | sequence record 94597 | pMT2-F 5'-TTGCCTTTCTCTCCACAGGT-3'
ACTGCGGCCGCCACCATGGTCATGTGCACCCCCATCAGAGGACTGCTCATGGCCCTGGCCGTGATGTTTG
GCACCGCCATGGCCTTCGCCCCCATCCCCAGAATCACCTGGGAGCACCGGGAAGTCCACCTGGTGCAGTT
CCACGAGCCCGACATCTACAACTACAGCGCCCTGCTGCTGTCCGAGGACAAGGACACCCTGTACATCGGC
GCCAGAGAAGCCGTGTTCGCCGTGAACGCCCTGAACATCAGCGAGAAGCAGCACGAGGTGTACTGGAAGG
TGTCCGAGGATAAGAAAGCCAAGTGCGCCGAGAAGGGCAAGAGCAAGCAGACCGAGTGCCTGAACTACAT
CCGGGTGCTGCAGCCTCTGAGCGCCACCTCTCTGTACGTGTGCGGCACCAACGCCTTCCAGCCCGCCTGC
GACCACCTGAACCTGACAAGCTTCAAGTTCCTCGGCAAGAACGAGGACGGCAAGGGCAGATGCCCCTTCG
ACCCCGCCCACAGCTACACCAGCGTGATGGTGGACGGCGAGCTGTACAGCGGCACCAGCTACAACTTTCT
GGGCAGCGAGCCCATCATCAGCCGGAACAGCAGCCACAGCCCCCTGAGAACCGAGTACGCCATCCCCTGG
CTGAACGAGCCCAGCTTCGTGTTTGCCGACGTGATCCGGAAGTCCCCCGACAGCCCCGACGGCGAGGACG
ACCGGGTGTACTTCTTCTTCACCGAGGTGTCCGTGGAGTACGAGTTCGTGTTCAGAGTGCTGATCCCCCG
GATCGCCAGAGTGTGCAAGGGCGACCAGGGCGGCCTGAGAACCCTGCAGAAGAAGTGGACCAGCTTCCTG
AAGGCCCGGCTGATCTGCAGCAGACCCGACAGCGGCCTGGTGTTCAACGTGCTGC
