>Addgene plasmid #51827 | SEMA4-bio-His | addgene partial sequence | sequence record 94818 | rb_glob_PA_term-R 5'-CCCATATGTCCTTCCGAGTG-3'
ATAAATTTCCTTTATTAGCCAGAGGTCGAGGTCGGGGGATCCTTAATTAATCACGTGTCTAGACTCAATG
GTGGTGATGGTGGTGGGGGCCCAGAGGGGCCAGAGGAGGCAGGTTCCTGTCCCTGTGGTTCCACAGCATC
TTCTGGGCGTCCAGGATGTGGTGCAGGCTGCCGGAATTCAACCCTTTGGATAAAACCTGGATCTTGGAGT
CCATCTTGACCTCTTCACCTTCACTCAGTAGACATTGCCACACCCCTGCTTCAGGGGCCTGCACTTGAAT
CACTTTCTCCTGCCTGGAGACCCTGGCCTCCTGATTCTCCTGCTTCAAGATCAGTCTCATCTTGGGTGAG
GTGGGTCCCATCACCTCACAGGTCAAAGTGTTGCTGTCGGGCTGAGTCACTTTCATCACCACCAGGTTCA
CTTCCTGATACAGTATCCCTCTGTCCAGAGTCAGGGTCAGGTTGCCAGAACCAGCAAACTGAAGGGAGAC
CTGGGGTATCTGAAGGGTGAGTGGGAGCGTTTCGGACAGCTGGAACTTGGGGTTGCTAGTAGACTTCTGC
ACAGACACCTTTTGGTTCTTTAGGGAGAAGGTGATCCAGGACTGGGAAGAAGGAGCCTTCTCTGCCTTCC
ATCTCAACTCTCCCTGCAGGCTTTCCTCTCCAAGGTTGAGTGGGAAGGAGAACTCCGCTGACTCCCCCTC
ACTCTTATAGGCCGTGATGGAGGTCGACGGCGCGCCAGAAGTTCCGGTAGGGGCAGGCTTAGGTGGCAGG
GTGATGGCGCCGCTGCTTGTGGCCTGCACGGCTGGTGTTGG
